LOCUS       Exported 10768 bp ds-DNA circular SYN 12-MAY-2021
DEFINITION  CAG promoter expression plasmid for
            rAPOBEC1(E63Q)-XTEN-hSpCas9n(D10A)-UGI-NLS(SV40)-P2A-EGFP
            (catalytically impaired BE3 mutant)..
ACCESSION   .
VERSION     .
KEYWORDS    BE3(E63Q)-P2A-EGFP (pRZ189)
SOURCE      synthetic DNA construct
  ORGANISM  synthetic DNA construct
REFERENCE   1 (bases 1 to 10768)
  AUTHORS   Grunewald J, Zhou R, Garcia SP, Iyer S, Lareau CA, Aryee MJ, Joung
            JK
  TITLE     Transcriptome-wide off-target RNA editing induced by CRISPR-guided
            DNA base editors.
  JOURNAL   Nature. 2019 Apr 17. pii: 10.1038/s41586-019-1161-z. doi:
            10.1038/s41586-019-1161-z.
  PUBMED    30995674
REFERENCE   2 (bases 1 to 10768)
  AUTHORS   .
  TITLE     Direct Submission
  JOURNAL   Exported May 12, 2021 from SnapGene Server 1.1.58
            http://www.snapgene.com
FEATURES             Location/Qualifiers
     source          1..10768
                     /organism="synthetic DNA construct"
                     /mol_type="other DNA"
     primer_bind     complement(87..106)
                     /label=Bglob-pA-R
                     /note="Rabbit beta-globin polyA region, reverse primer"
     polyA_signal    152..207
                     /label=-beta-globin poly(A) signal
                     /note="rabbit beta-globin polyadenylation signal (Gil and
                     Proudfoot, 1987)"
     primer_bind     complement(206..225)
                     /label=rbglobpA-R
                     /note="Rabbit beta-globin polyA, reverse primer. Also
                     called rb-glob-pA-term-R"
     primer_bind     complement(568..584)
                     /label=M13 rev
                     /note="common sequencing primer, one of multiple similar
                     variants"
     primer_bind     complement(568..584)
                     /label=M13 Reverse
                     /note="In lacZ gene. Also called M13-rev"
     primer_bind     complement(581..603)
                     /label=M13/pUC Reverse
                     /note="In lacZ gene"
     protein_bind    592..608
                     /label=lac operator
                     /bound_moiety="lac repressor encoded by lacI"
                     /note="The lac repressor binds to the lac operator to
                     inhibit transcription in E. coli. This inhibition can be
                     relieved by adding lactose or
                     isopropyl-beta-D-thiogalactopyranoside (IPTG)."
     promoter        complement(616..646)
                     /label=lac promoter
                     /note="promoter for the E. coli lac operon"
     protein_bind    661..682
                     /label=CAP binding site
                     /bound_moiety="E. coli catabolite activator protein"
                     /note="CAP binding activates transcription in the presence
                     of cAMP."
     promoter        741..936
                     /label=SV40 promoter
                     /note="SV40 early promoter"
     rep_origin      787..922
                     /label=SV40 ori
                     /note="SV40 origin of replication"
     primer_bind     849..868
                     /label=SV40pro-F
                     /note="SV40 promoter/origin, forward primer"
     polyA_signal    942..1076
                     /label=SV40 poly(A) signal
                     /note="SV40 polyadenylation signal"
     primer_bind     complement(979..998)
                     /label=SV40pA-R
                     /note="SV40 polyA, reverse primer"
     primer_bind     1033..1052
                     /label=EBV-rev
                     /note="SV40 polyA terminator, reverse primer"
     primer_bind     complement(1144..1161)
                     /label=L4440
                     /note="L4440 vector, forward primer"
     rep_origin      complement(1315..1903)
                     /direction=LEFT
                     /label=ori
                     /note="high-copy-number ColE1/pMB1/pBR322/pUC origin of
                     replication"
     primer_bind     complement(1395..1414)
                     /label=pBR322ori-F
                     /note="pBR322 origin, forward primer"
     CDS             complement(2074..2934)
                     /codon_start=1
                     /gene="bla"
                     /product="beta-lactamase"
                     /label=AmpR
                     /note="confers resistance to ampicillin, carbenicillin, and
                     related antibiotics"
                     /translation="MSIQHFRVALIPFFAAFCLPVFAHPETLVKVKDAEDQLGARVGYI
                     ELDLNSGKILESFRPEERFPMMSTFKVLLCGAVLSRIDAGQEQLGRRIHYSQNDLVEYS
                     PVTEKHLTDGMTVRELCSAAITMSDNTAANLLLTTIGGPKELTAFLHNMGDHVTRLDRW
                     EPELNEAIPNDERDTTMPVAMATTLRKLLTGELLTLASRQQLIDWMEADKVAGPLLRSA
                     LPAGWFIADKSGAGERGSRGIIAALGPDGKPSRIVVIYTTGSQATMDERNRQIAEIGAS
                     LIKHW"
     primer_bind     2697..2716
                     /label=Amp-R
                     /note="Ampicillin resistance gene, reverse primer"
     promoter        complement(2935..3039)
                     /gene="bla"
                     /label=AmpR promoter
     enhancer        3070..3449
                     /label=CMV enhancer
                     /note="human cytomegalovirus immediate early enhancer"
     promoter        3451..3728
                     /label=chicken beta-actin promoter
     intron          3729..4745
                     /label=chimeric intron
                     /note="chimera between introns from chicken beta-actin and
                     rabbit beta-globin"
     primer_bind     4669..4691
                     /label=pCAGGS-5
                     /note="Chimeric intron in CAG promoter, forward primer"
     primer_bind     4753..4772
                     /label=pCAG-F
                     /note="Rabbit beta-globin intron, for pCAG plasmids,
                     forward primer"
     CDS             5579..9679
                     /codon_start=1
                     /product="nickase mutant of the Cas9 endonuclease from the
                     Streptococcus pyogenes Type II CRISPR/Cas system"
                     /label=Cas9(D10A)
                     /note="generates RNA-guided single strand nicks in DNA due
                     to the D10A mutation in the RuvC catalytic domain"
                     /translation="DKKYSIGLAIGTNSVGWAVITDEYKVPSKKFKVLGNTDRHSIKKN
                     LIGALLFDSGETAEATRLKRTARRRYTRRKNRICYLQEIFSNEMAKVDDSFFHRLEESF
                     LVEEDKKHERHPIFGNIVDEVAYHEKYPTIYHLRKKLVDSTDKADLRLIYLALAHMIKF
                     RGHFLIEGDLNPDNSDVDKLFIQLVQTYNQLFEENPINASGVDAKAILSARLSKSRRLE
                     NLIAQLPGEKKNGLFGNLIALSLGLTPNFKSNFDLAEDAKLQLSKDTYDDDLDNLLAQI
                     GDQYADLFLAAKNLSDAILLSDILRVNTEITKAPLSASMIKRYDEHHQDLTLLKALVRQ
                     QLPEKYKEIFFDQSKNGYAGYIDGGASQEEFYKFIKPILEKMDGTEELLVKLNREDLLR
                     KQRTFDNGSIPHQIHLGELHAILRRQEDFYPFLKDNREKIEKILTFRIPYYVGPLARGN
                     SRFAWMTRKSEETITPWNFEEVVDKGASAQSFIERMTNFDKNLPNEKVLPKHSLLYEYF
                     TVYNELTKVKYVTEGMRKPAFLSGEQKKAIVDLLFKTNRKVTVKQLKEDYFKKIECFDS
                     VEISGVEDRFNASLGTYHDLLKIIKDKDFLDNEENEDILEDIVLTLTLFEDREMIEERL
                     KTYAHLFDDKVMKQLKRRRYTGWGRLSRKLINGIRDKQSGKTILDFLKSDGFANRNFMQ
                     LIHDDSLTFKEDIQKAQVSGQGDSLHEHIANLAGSPAIKKGILQTVKVVDELVKVMGRH
                     KPENIVIEMARENQTTQKGQKNSRERMKRIEEGIKELGSQILKEHPVENTQLQNEKLYL
                     YYLQNGRDMYVDQELDINRLSDYDVDHIVPQSFLKDDSIDNKVLTRSDKNRGKSDNVPS
                     EEVVKKMKNYWRQLLNAKLITQRKFDNLTKAERGGLSELDKAGFIKRQLVETRQITKHV
                     AQILDSRMNTKYDENDKLIREVKVITLKSKLVSDFRKDFQFYKVREINNYHHAHDAYLN
                     AVVGTALIKKYPKLESEFVYGDYKVYDVRKMIAKSEQEIGKATAKYFFYSNIMNFFKTE
                     ITLANGEIRKRPLIETNGETGEIVWDKGRDFATVRKVLSMPQVNIVKKTEVQTGGFSKE
                     SILPKRNSDKLIARKKDWDPKKYGGFDSPTVAYSVLVVAKVEKGKSKKLKSVKELLGIT
                     IMERSSFEKNPIDFLEAKGYKEVKKDLIIKLPKYSLFELENGRKRMLASAGELQKGNEL
                     ALPSKYVNFLYLASHYEKLKGSPEDNEQKQLFVEQHKHYLDEIIEQISEFSKRVILADA
                     NLDKVLSAYNKHRDKPIREQAENIIHLFTLTNLGAPAAFKYFDTTIDRKRYTSTKEVLD
                     ATLIHQSITGLYETRIDLSQLGGD"
     CDS             9692..9940
                     /codon_start=1
                     /product="uracil-DNA glycosylase inhibitor from a Bacillus
                     subtilis bacteriophage (Mol et al., 1995)"
                     /label=UGI
                     /translation="TNLSDIIEKETGKQLVIQESILMLPEEVEEVIGNKPESDILVHTA
                     YDESTDENVMLLTSDAPEYKPWALVIQDSNGENKIKML"
     CDS             9953..9973
                     /codon_start=1
                     /product="nuclear localization signal of SV40 (simian virus
                     40) large T antigen"
                     /label=SV40 NLS
                     /translation="PKKKRKV"
     CDS             9992..10048
                     /codon_start=1
                     /product="2A peptide from porcine teschovirus-1
                     polyprotein"
                     /label=P2A
                     /note="Eukaryotic ribosomes fail to insert a peptide bond
                     between the Gly and Pro residues, yielding separate
                     polypeptides."
                     /translation="ATNFSLLKQAGDVEENPGP"
     CDS             10049..10765
                     /codon_start=1
                     /product="enhanced GFP"
                     /label=EGFP
                     /translation="MVSKGEELFTGVVPILVELDGDVNGHKFSVSGEGEGDATYGKLTL
                     KFICTTGKLPVPWPTLVTTLTYGVQCFSRYPDHMKQHDFFKSAMPEGYVQERTIFFKDD
                     GNYKTRAEVKFEGDTLVNRIELKGIDFKEDGNILGHKLEYNYNSHNVYIMADKQKNGIK
                     VNFKIRHNIEDGSVQLADHYQQNTPIGDGPVLLPDNHYLSTQSALSKDPNEKRDHMVLL
                     EFVTAAGITLGMDELYK"
     primer_bind     complement(10094..10115)
                     /label=EGFP-N
                     /note="EGFP, reverse primer"
     primer_bind     complement(10355..10374)
                     /label=EXFP-R
                     /note="For distinguishing EGFP variants, reverse primer"
     primer_bind     10702..10723
                     /label=EGFP-C
                     /note="EGFP, forward primer"
ORIGIN
        1 agcggccgca ctcctcaggt gcaggctgcc tatcagaagg tggtggctgg tgtggccaat
       61 gccctggctc acaaatacca ctgagatctt tttccctctg ccaaaaatta tggggacatc
      121 atgaagcccc ttgagcatct gacttctggc taataaagga aatttatttt cattgcaata
      181 gtgtgttgga attttttgtg tctctcactc ggaaggacat atgggagggc aaatcattta
      241 aaacatcaga atgagtattt ggtttagagt ttggcaacat atgcccatat gctggctgcc
      301 atgaacaaag gttggctata aagaggtcat cagtatatga aacagccccc tgctgtccat
      361 tccttattcc atagaaaagc cttgacttga ggttagattt tttttatatt ttgttttgtg
      421 ttattttttt ctttaacatc cctaaaattt tccttacatg ttttactagc cagatttttc
      481 ctcctctcct gactactccc agtcatagct gtccctcttc tcttatggag atccctcgac
      541 ctgcagccca agcttggcgt aatcatggtc atagctgttt cctgtgtgaa attgttatcc
      601 gctcacaatt ccacacaaca tacgagccgg aagcataaag tgtaaagcct ggggtgccta
      661 atgagtgagc taactcacat taattgcgtt gcgctcactg cccgctttcc agtcgggaaa
      721 cctgtcgtgc cagcggatcc gcatctcaat tagtcagcaa ccatagtccc gcccctaact
      781 ccgcccatcc cgcccctaac tccgcccagt tccgcccatt ctccgcccca tggctgacta
      841 atttttttta tttatgcaga ggccgaggcc gcctcggcct ctgagctatt ccagaagtag
      901 tgaggaggct tttttggagg cctaggcttt tgcaaaaagc taacttgttt attgcagctt
      961 ataatggtta caaataaagc aatagcatca caaatttcac aaataaagca tttttttcac
     1021 tgcattctag ttgtggtttg tccaaactca tcaatgtatc ttatcatgtc tggatccgct
     1081 gcattaatga atcggccaac gcgcggggag aggcggtttg cgtattgggc gctcttccgc
     1141 ttcctcgctc actgactcgc tgcgctcggt cgttcggctg cggcgagcgg tatcagctca
     1201 ctcaaaggcg gtaatacggt tatccacaga atcaggggat aacgcaggaa agaacatgtg
     1261 agcaaaaggc cagcaaaagg ccaggaaccg taaaaaggcc gcgttgctgg cgtttttcca
     1321 taggctccgc ccccctgacg agcatcacaa aaatcgacgc tcaagtcaga ggtggcgaaa
     1381 cccgacagga ctataaagat accaggcgtt tccccctgga agctccctcg tgcgctctcc
     1441 tgttccgacc ctgccgctta ccggatacct gtccgccttt ctcccttcgg gaagcgtggc
     1501 gctttctcat agctcacgct gtaggtatct cagttcggtg taggtcgttc gctccaagct
     1561 gggctgtgtg cacgaacccc ccgttcagcc cgaccgctgc gccttatccg gtaactatcg
     1621 tcttgagtcc aacccggtaa gacacgactt atcgccactg gcagcagcca ctggtaacag
     1681 gattagcaga gcgaggtatg taggcggtgc tacagagttc ttgaagtggt ggcctaacta
     1741 cggctacact agaagaacag tatttggtat ctgcgctctg ctgaagccag ttaccttcgg
     1801 aaaaagagtt ggtagctctt gatccggcaa acaaaccacc gctggtagcg gtggtttttt
     1861 tgtttgcaag cagcagatta cgcgcagaaa aaaaggatct caagaagatc ctttgatctt
     1921 ttctacgggg tctgacgctc agtggaacga aaactcacgt taagggattt tggtcatgag
     1981 attatcaaaa aggatcttca cctagatcct tttaaattaa aaatgaagtt ttaaatcaat
     2041 ctaaagtata tatgagtaaa cttggtctga cagttaccaa tgcttaatca gtgaggcacc
     2101 tatctcagcg atctgtctat ttcgttcatc catagttgcc tgactccccg tcgtgtagat
     2161 aactacgata cgggagggct taccatctgg ccccagtgct gcaatgatac cgcgagaccc
     2221 acgctcaccg gctccagatt tatcagcaat aaaccagcca gccggaaggg ccgagcgcag
     2281 aagtggtcct gcaactttat ccgcctccat ccagtctatt aattgttgcc gggaagctag
     2341 agtaagtagt tcgccagtta atagtttgcg caacgttgtt gccattgcta caggcatcgt
     2401 ggtgtcacgc tcgtcgtttg gtatggcttc attcagctcc ggttcccaac gatcaaggcg
     2461 agttacatga tcccccatgt tgtgcaaaaa agcggttagc tccttcggtc ctccgatcgt
     2521 tgtcagaagt aagttggccg cagtgttatc actcatggtt atggcagcac tgcataattc
     2581 tcttactgtc atgccatccg taagatgctt ttctgtgact ggtgagtact caaccaagtc
     2641 attctgagaa tagtgtatgc ggcgaccgag ttgctcttgc ccggcgtcaa tacgggataa
     2701 taccgcgcca catagcagaa ctttaaaagt gctcatcatt ggaaaacgtt cttcggggcg
     2761 aaaactctca aggatcttac cgctgttgag atccagttcg atgtaaccca ctcgtgcacc
     2821 caactgatct tcagcatctt ttactttcac cagcgtttct gggtgagcaa aaacaggaag
     2881 gcaaaatgcc gcaaaaaagg gaataagggc gacacggaaa tgttgaatac tcatactctt
     2941 cctttttcaa tattattgaa gcatttatca gggttattgt ctcatgagcg gatacatatt
     3001 tgaatgtatt tagaaaaata aacaaatagg ggttccgcgc acatttcccc gaaaagtgcc
     3061 acctgggtcg acattgatta ttgactagtt attaatagta atcaattacg gggtcattag
     3121 ttcatagccc atatatggag ttccgcgtta cataacttac ggtaaatggc ccgcctggct
     3181 gaccgcccaa cgacccccgc ccattgacgt caataatgac gtatgttccc atagtaacgc
     3241 caatagggac tttccattga cgtcaatggg tggagtattt acggtaaact gcccacttgg
     3301 cagtacatca agtgtatcat atgccaagta cgccccctat tgacgtcaat gacggtaaat
     3361 ggcccgcctg gcattatgcc cagtacatga ccttatggga ctttcctact tggcagtaca
     3421 tctacgtatt agtcatcgct attaccatgg tcgaggtgag ccccacgttc tgcttcactc
     3481 tccccatctc ccccccctcc ccacccccaa ttttgtattt atttattttt taattatttt
     3541 gtgcagcgat gggggcgggg gggggggggg ggcgcgcgcc aggcggggcg gggcggggcg
     3601 aggggcgggg cggggcgagg cggagaggtg cggcggcagc caatcagagc ggcgcgctcc
     3661 gaaagtttcc ttttatggcg aggcggcggc ggcggcggcc ctataaaaag cgaagcgcgc
     3721 ggcgggcggg agtcgctgcg cgctgccttc gccccgtgcc ccgctccgcc gccgcctcgc
     3781 gccgcccgcc ccggctctga ctgaccgcgt tactcccaca ggtgagcggg cgggacggcc
     3841 cttctcctcc gggctgtaat tagcgcttgg tttaatgacg gcttgtttct tttctgtggc
     3901 tgcgtgaaag ccttgagggg ctccgggagg gccctttgtg cggggggagc ggctcggggg
     3961 gtgcgtgcgt gtgtgtgtgc gtggggagcg ccgcgtgcgg ctccgcgctg cccggcggct
     4021 gtgagcgctg cgggcgcggc gcggggcttt gtgcgctccg cagtgtgcgc gaggggagcg
     4081 cggccggggg cggtgccccg cggtgcgggg ggggctgcga ggggaacaaa ggctgcgtgc
     4141 ggggtgtgtg cgtggggggg tgagcagggg gtgtgggcgc gtcggtcggg ctgcaacccc
     4201 ccctgcaccc ccctccccga gttgctgagc acggcccggc ttcgggtgcg gggctccgta
     4261 cggggcgtgg cgcggggctc gccgtgccgg gcggggggtg gcggcaggtg ggggtgccgg
     4321 gcggggcggg gccgcctcgg gccggggagg gctcggggga ggggcgcggc ggcccccgga
     4381 gcgccggcgg ctgtcgaggc gcggcgagcc gcagccattg ccttttatgg taatcgtgcg
     4441 agagggcgca gggacttcct ttgtcccaaa tctgtgcgga gccgaaatct gggaggcgcc
     4501 gccgcacccc ctctagcggg cgcggggcga agcggtgcgg cgccggcagg aaggaaatgg
     4561 gcggggaggg ccttcgtgcg tcgccgcgcc gccgtcccct tctccctctc cagcctcggg
     4621 gctgtccgcg gggggacggc tgccttcggg ggggacgggg cagggcgggg ttcggcttct
     4681 ggcgtgtgac cggcggctct agagcctctg ctaaccatgt tcatgccttc ttctttttcc
     4741 tacagctcct gggcaacgtg ctggttattg tgctgtctca tcattttggc aaagaattct
     4801 gcagtcgacg gtaccgcggg cccgggatcc accggtcgcc accatgagct cagagactgg
     4861 cccagtggct gtggacccca cattgagacg gcggatcgag ccccatgagt ttgaggtatt
     4921 cttcgatccg agagagctcc gcaaggagac ctgcctgctt tacgaaatta attggggggg
     4981 ccggcactcc atttggcgac atacatcaca gaacactaac aagcacgtcc aagtcaactt
     5041 catcgagaag ttcacgacag aaagatattt ctgtccgaac acaaggtgca gcattacctg
     5101 gtttctcagc tggagcccat gcggcgaatg tagtagggcc atcactgaat tcctgtcaag
     5161 gtatccccac gtcactctgt ttatttacat cgcaaggctg taccaccacg ctgacccccg
     5221 caatcgacaa ggcctgcggg atttgatctc ttcaggtgtg actatccaaa ttatgactga
     5281 gcaggagtca ggatactgct ggagaaactt tgtgaattat agcccgagta atgaagccca
     5341 ctggcctagg tatccccatc tgtgggtacg actgtacgtt cttgaactgt actgcatcat
     5401 actgggcctg cctccttgtc tcaacattct gagaaggaag cagccacagc tgacattctt
     5461 taccatcgct cttcagtctt gtcattacca gcgactgccc ccacacattc tctgggccac
     5521 cgggttgaaa agcggcagcg agactcccgg gacctcagag tccgccacac ccgaaagtga
     5581 taaaaagtat tctattggtt tagccatcgg cactaattcc gttggatggg ctgtcataac
     5641 cgatgaatac aaagtacctt caaagaaatt taaggtgttg gggaacacag accgtcattc
     5701 gattaaaaag aatcttatcg gtgccctcct attcgatagt ggcgaaacgg cagaggcgac
     5761 tcgcctgaaa cgaaccgctc ggagaaggta tacacgtcgc aagaaccgaa tatgttactt
     5821 acaagaaatt tttagcaatg agatggccaa agttgacgat tctttctttc accgtttgga
     5881 agagtccttc cttgtcgaag aggacaagaa acatgaacgg caccccatct ttggaaacat
     5941 agtagatgag gtggcatatc atgaaaagta cccaacgatt tatcacctca gaaaaaagct
     6001 agttgactca actgataaag cggacctgag gttaatctac ttggctcttg cccatatgat
     6061 aaagttccgt gggcactttc tcattgaggg tgatctaaat ccggacaact cggatgtcga
     6121 caaactgttc atccagttag tacaaaccta taatcagttg tttgaagaga accctataaa
     6181 tgcaagtggc gtggatgcga aggctattct tagcgcccgc ctctctaaat cccgacggct
     6241 agaaaacctg atcgcacaat tacccggaga gaagaaaaat gggttgttcg gtaaccttat
     6301 agcgctctca ctaggcctga caccaaattt taagtcgaac ttcgacttag ctgaagatgc
     6361 caaattgcag cttagtaagg acacgtacga tgacgatctc gacaatctac tggcacaaat
     6421 tggagatcag tatgcggact tatttttggc tgccaaaaac cttagcgatg caatcctcct
     6481 atctgacata ctgagagtta atactgagat taccaaggcg ccgttatccg cttcaatgat
     6541 caaaaggtac gatgaacatc accaagactt gacacttctc aaggccctag tccgtcagca
     6601 actgcctgag aaatataagg aaatattctt tgatcagtcg aaaaacgggt acgcaggtta
     6661 tattgacggc ggagcgagtc aagaggaatt ctacaagttt atcaaaccca tattagagaa
     6721 gatggatggg acggaagagt tgcttgtaaa actcaatcgc gaagatctac tgcgaaagca
     6781 gcggactttc gacaacggta gcattccaca tcaaatccac ttaggcgaat tgcatgctat
     6841 acttagaagg caggaggatt tttatccgtt cctcaaagac aatcgtgaaa agattgagaa
     6901 aatcctaacc tttcgcatac cttactatgt gggacccctg gcccgaggga actctcggtt
     6961 cgcatggatg acaagaaagt ccgaagaaac gattactcca tggaattttg aggaagttgt
     7021 cgataaaggt gcgtcagctc aatcgttcat cgagaggatg accaactttg acaagaattt
     7081 accgaacgaa aaagtattgc ctaagcacag tttactttac gagtatttca cagtgtacaa
     7141 tgaactcacg aaagttaagt atgtcactga gggcatgcgt aaacccgcct ttctaagcgg
     7201 agaacagaag aaagcaatag tagatctgtt attcaagacc aaccgcaaag tgacagttaa
     7261 gcaattgaaa gaggactact ttaagaaaat tgaatgcttc gattctgtcg agatctccgg
     7321 ggtagaagat cgatttaatg cgtcacttgg tacgtatcat gacctcctaa agataattaa
     7381 agataaggac ttcctggata acgaagagaa tgaagatatc ttagaagata tagtgttgac
     7441 tcttaccctc tttgaagatc gggaaatgat tgaggaaaga ctaaaaacat acgctcacct
     7501 gttcgacgat aaggttatga aacagttaaa gaggcgtcgc tatacgggct ggggacgatt
     7561 gtcgcggaaa cttatcaacg ggataagaga caagcaaagt ggtaaaacta ttctcgattt
     7621 tctaaagagc gacggcttcg ccaataggaa ctttatgcag ctgatccatg atgactcttt
     7681 aaccttcaaa gaggatatac aaaaggcaca ggtttccgga caaggggact cattgcacga
     7741 acatattgcg aatcttgctg gttcgccagc catcaaaaag ggcatactcc agacagtcaa
     7801 agtagtggat gagctagtta aggtcatggg acgtcacaaa ccggaaaaca ttgtaatcga
     7861 gatggcacgc gaaaatcaaa cgactcagaa ggggcaaaaa aacagtcgag agcggatgaa
     7921 gagaatagaa gagggtatta aagaactggg cagccagatc ttaaaggagc atcctgtgga
     7981 aaatacccaa ttgcagaacg agaaacttta cctctattac ctacaaaatg gaagggacat
     8041 gtatgttgat caggaactgg acataaaccg tttatctgat tacgacgtcg atcacattgt
     8101 accccaatcc tttttgaagg acgattcaat cgacaataaa gtgcttacac gctcggataa
     8161 gaaccgaggg aaaagtgaca atgttccaag cgaggaagtc gtaaagaaaa tgaagaacta
     8221 ttggcggcag ctcctaaatg cgaaactgat aacgcaaaga aagttcgata acttaactaa
     8281 agctgagagg ggtggcttgt ctgaacttga caaggccgga tttattaaac gtcagctcgt
     8341 ggaaacccgc caaatcacaa agcatgttgc acagatacta gattcccgaa tgaatacgaa
     8401 atacgacgag aacgataagc tgattcggga agtcaaagta atcactttaa agtcaaaatt
     8461 ggtgtcggac ttcagaaagg attttcaatt ctataaagtt agggagataa ataactacca
     8521 ccatgcgcac gacgcttatc ttaatgccgt cgtagggacc gcactcatta agaaataccc
     8581 gaagctagaa agtgagtttg tgtatggtga ttacaaagtt tatgacgtcc gtaagatgat
     8641 cgcgaaaagc gaacaggaga taggcaaggc tacagccaaa tacttctttt attctaacat
     8701 tatgaatttc tttaagacgg aaatcactct ggcaaacgga gagatacgca aacgaccttt
     8761 aattgaaacc aatggggaga caggtgaaat cgtatgggat aagggccggg acttcgcgac
     8821 ggtgagaaaa gttttgtcca tgccccaagt caacatagta aagaaaactg aggtgcagac
     8881 cggagggttt tcaaaggaat cgattcttcc aaaaaggaat agtgataagc tcatcgctcg
     8941 taaaaaggac tgggacccga aaaagtacgg tggcttcgat agccctacag ttgcctattc
     9001 tgtcctagta gtggcaaaag ttgagaaggg aaaatccaag aaactgaagt cagtcaaaga
     9061 attattgggg ataacgatta tggagcgctc gtcttttgaa aagaacccca tcgacttcct
     9121 tgaggcgaaa ggttacaagg aagtaaaaaa ggatctcata attaaactac caaagtatag
     9181 tctgtttgag ttagaaaatg gccgaaaacg gatgttggct agcgccggag agcttcaaaa
     9241 ggggaacgaa ctcgcactac cgtctaaata cgtgaatttc ctgtatttag cgtcccatta
     9301 cgagaagttg aaaggttcac ctgaagataa cgaacagaag caactttttg ttgagcagca
     9361 caaacattat ctcgacgaaa tcatagagca aatttcggaa ttcagtaaga gagtcatcct
     9421 agctgatgcc aatctggaca aagtattaag cgcatacaac aagcacaggg ataaacccat
     9481 acgtgagcag gcggaaaata ttatccattt gtttactctt accaacctcg gcgctccagc
     9541 cgcattcaag tattttgaca caacgataga tcgcaaacga tacacttcta ccaaggaggt
     9601 gctagacgcg acactgattc accaatccat cacgggatta tatgaaactc ggatagattt
     9661 gtcacagctt gggggtgact ctggtggttc tactaatctg tcagatatta ttgaaaagga
     9721 gaccggtaag caactggtta tccaggaatc catcctcatg ctcccagagg aggtggaaga
     9781 agtcattggg aacaagccgg aaagcgatat actcgtgcac accgcctacg acgagagcac
     9841 cgacgagaat gtcatgcttc tgactagcga cgcccctgaa tacaagcctt gggctctggt
     9901 catacaggat agcaacggtg agaacaagat taagatgctc tctggtggtt ctcccaagaa
     9961 gaagaggaaa gtcggaggcg gtggaagcgg cgcaacaaac ttctctctgc tgaaacaagc
    10021 cggagatgtc gaagagaatc ctggaccgat ggtgagcaag ggcgaggagc tgttcaccgg
    10081 ggtggtgccc atcctggtcg agctggacgg cgacgtaaac ggccacaagt tcagcgtgtc
    10141 cggcgagggc gagggcgatg ccacctacgg caagctgacc ctgaagttca tctgcaccac
    10201 cggcaagctg cccgtgccct ggcccaccct cgtgaccacc ctgacctacg gcgtgcagtg
    10261 cttcagccgc taccccgacc acatgaagca gcacgacttc ttcaagtccg ccatgcccga
    10321 aggctacgtc caggagcgca ccatcttctt caaggacgac ggcaactaca agacccgcgc
    10381 cgaggtgaag ttcgagggcg acaccctggt gaaccgcatc gagctgaagg gcatcgactt
    10441 caaggaggac ggcaacatcc tggggcacaa gctggagtac aactacaaca gccacaacgt
    10501 ctatatcatg gccgacaagc agaagaacgg catcaaggtg aacttcaaga tccgccacaa
    10561 catcgaggac ggcagcgtgc agctcgccga ccactaccag cagaacaccc ccatcggcga
    10621 cggccccgtg ctgctgcccg acaaccacta cctgagcacc cagtccgccc tgagcaaaga
    10681 ccccaacgag aagcgcgatc acatggtcct gctggagttc gtgaccgccg ccgggatcac
    10741 tctcggcatg gacgagctgt acaagtga
//
