>Addgene plasmid #123613 | BE3(E63Q)-P2A-EGFP (pRZ189) | addgene full sequence | sequence record 239341 | Addgene NGS Result
AGCGGCCGCACTCCTCAGGTGCAGGCTGCCTATCAGAAGGTGGTGGCTGGTGTGGCCAATGCCCTGGCTC
ACAAATACCACTGAGATCTTTTTCCCTCTGCCAAAAATTATGGGGACATCATGAAGCCCCTTGAGCATCT
GACTTCTGGCTAATAAAGGAAATTTATTTTCATTGCAATAGTGTGTTGGAATTTTTTGTGTCTCTCACTC
GGAAGGACATATGGGAGGGCAAATCATTTAAAACATCAGAATGAGTATTTGGTTTAGAGTTTGGCAACAT
ATGCCCATATGCTGGCTGCCATGAACAAAGGTTGGCTATAAAGAGGTCATCAGTATATGAAACAGCCCCC
TGCTGTCCATTCCTTATTCCATAGAAAAGCCTTGACTTGAGGTTAGATTTTTTTTATATTTTGTTTTGTG
TTATTTTTTTCTTTAACATCCCTAAAATTTTCCTTACATGTTTTACTAGCCAGATTTTTCCTCCTCTCCT
GACTACTCCCAGTCATAGCTGTCCCTCTTCTCTTATGGAGATCCCTCGACCTGCAGCCCAAGCTTGGCGT
AATCATGGTCATAGCTGTTTCCTGTGTGAAATTGTTATCCGCTCACAATTCCACACAACATACGAGCCGG
AAGCATAAAGTGTAAAGCCTGGGGTGCCTAATGAGTGAGCTAACTCACATTAATTGCGTTGCGCTCACTG
CCCGCTTTCCAGTCGGGAAACCTGTCGTGCCAGCGGATCCGCATCTCAATTAGTCAGCAACCATAGTCCC
GCCCCTAACTCCGCCCATCCCGCCCCTAACTCCGCCCAGTTCCGCCCATTCTCCGCCCCATGGCTGACTA
ATTTTTTTTATTTATGCAGAGGCCGAGGCCGCCTCGGCCTCTGAGCTATTCCAGAAGTAGTGAGGAGGCT
TTTTTGGAGGCCTAGGCTTTTGCAAAAAGCTAACTTGTTTATTGCAGCTTATAATGGTTACAAATAAAGC
AATAGCATCACAAATTTCACAAATAAAGCATTTTTTTCACTGCATTCTAGTTGTGGTTTGTCCAAACTCA
TCAATGTATCTTATCATGTCTGGATCCGCTGCATTAATGAATCGGCCAACGCGCGGGGAGAGGCGGTTTG
CGTATTGGGCGCTCTTCCGCTTCCTCGCTCACTGACTCGCTGCGCTCGGTCGTTCGGCTGCGGCGAGCGG
TATCAGCTCACTCAAAGGCGGTAATACGGTTATCCACAGAATCAGGGGATAACGCAGGAAAGAACATGTG
AGCAAAAGGCCAGCAAAAGGCCAGGAACCGTAAAAAGGCCGCGTTGCTGGCGTTTTTCCATAGGCTCCGC
CCCCCTGACGAGCATCACAAAAATCGACGCTCAAGTCAGAGGTGGCGAAACCCGACAGGACTATAAAGAT
ACCAGGCGTTTCCCCCTGGAAGCTCCCTCGTGCGCTCTCCTGTTCCGACCCTGCCGCTTACCGGATACCT
GTCCGCCTTTCTCCCTTCGGGAAGCGTGGCGCTTTCTCATAGCTCACGCTGTAGGTATCTCAGTTCGGTG
TAGGTCGTTCGCTCCAAGCTGGGCTGTGTGCACGAACCCCCCGTTCAGCCCGACCGCTGCGCCTTATCCG
GTAACTATCGTCTTGAGTCCAACCCGGTAAGACACGACTTATCGCCACTGGCAGCAGCCACTGGTAACAG
GATTAGCAGAGCGAGGTATGTAGGCGGTGCTACAGAGTTCTTGAAGTGGTGGCCTAACTACGGCTACACT
AGAAGAACAGTATTTGGTATCTGCGCTCTGCTGAAGCCAGTTACCTTCGGAAAAAGAGTTGGTAGCTCTT
GATCCGGCAAACAAACCACCGCTGGTAGCGGTGGTTTTTTTGTTTGCAAGCAGCAGATTACGCGCAGAAA
AAAAGGATCTCAAGAAGATCCTTTGATCTTTTCTACGGGGTCTGACGCTCAGTGGAACGAAAACTCACGT
TAAGGGATTTTGGTCATGAGATTATCAAAAAGGATCTTCACCTAGATCCTTTTAAATTAAAAATGAAGTT
TTAAATCAATCTAAAGTATATATGAGTAAACTTGGTCTGACAGTTACCAATGCTTAATCAGTGAGGCACC
TATCTCAGCGATCTGTCTATTTCGTTCATCCATAGTTGCCTGACTCCCCGTCGTGTAGATAACTACGATA
CGGGAGGGCTTACCATCTGGCCCCAGTGCTGCAATGATACCGCGAGACCCACGCTCACCGGCTCCAGATT
TATCAGCAATAAACCAGCCAGCCGGAAGGGCCGAGCGCAGAAGTGGTCCTGCAACTTTATCCGCCTCCAT
CCAGTCTATTAATTGTTGCCGGGAAGCTAGAGTAAGTAGTTCGCCAGTTAATAGTTTGCGCAACGTTGTT
GCCATTGCTACAGGCATCGTGGTGTCACGCTCGTCGTTTGGTATGGCTTCATTCAGCTCCGGTTCCCAAC
GATCAAGGCGAGTTACATGATCCCCCATGTTGTGCAAAAAAGCGGTTAGCTCCTTCGGTCCTCCGATCGT
TGTCAGAAGTAAGTTGGCCGCAGTGTTATCACTCATGGTTATGGCAGCACTGCATAATTCTCTTACTGTC
ATGCCATCCGTAAGATGCTTTTCTGTGACTGGTGAGTACTCAACCAAGTCATTCTGAGAATAGTGTATGC
GGCGACCGAGTTGCTCTTGCCCGGCGTCAATACGGGATAATACCGCGCCACATAGCAGAACTTTAAAAGT
GCTCATCATTGGAAAACGTTCTTCGGGGCGAAAACTCTCAAGGATCTTACCGCTGTTGAGATCCAGTTCG
ATGTAACCCACTCGTGCACCCAACTGATCTTCAGCATCTTTTACTTTCACCAGCGTTTCTGGGTGAGCAA
AAACAGGAAGGCAAAATGCCGCAAAAAAGGGAATAAGGGCGACACGGAAATGTTGAATACTCATACTCTT
CCTTTTTCAATATTATTGAAGCATTTATCAGGGTTATTGTCTCATGAGCGGATACATATTTGAATGTATT
TAGAAAAATAAACAAATAGGGGTTCCGCGCACATTTCCCCGAAAAGTGCCACCTGGGTCGACATTGATTA
TTGACTAGTTATTAATAGTAATCAATTACGGGGTCATTAGTTCATAGCCCATATATGGAGTTCCGCGTTA
CATAACTTACGGTAAATGGCCCGCCTGGCTGACCGCCCAACGACCCCCGCCCATTGACGTCAATAATGAC
GTATGTTCCCATAGTAACGCCAATAGGGACTTTCCATTGACGTCAATGGGTGGAGTATTTACGGTAAACT
GCCCACTTGGCAGTACATCAAGTGTATCATATGCCAAGTACGCCCCCTATTGACGTCAATGACGGTAAAT
GGCCCGCCTGGCATTATGCCCAGTACATGACCTTATGGGACTTTCCTACTTGGCAGTACATCTACGTATT
AGTCATCGCTATTACCATGGTCGAGGTGAGCCCCACGTTCTGCTTCACTCTCCCCATCTCCCCCCCCTCC
CCACCCCCAATTTTGTATTTATTTATTTTTTAATTATTTTGTGCAGCGATGGGGGCGGGGGGGGGGGGGG
GGCGCGCGCCRGGSGGGGGGGGGGGGGGGGGGGGGGGGGGGGGGGGGGGGCGGRGRGGKGCGGCGGCAGC
CAATCAGAGCGGCGCGCTCCGAAAGTTTCCTTTTATGGCGAGGCGGCGGCGGCGGCGGCCCTATAAAAAG
CGAAGCGCGCGGCGGGCGGGAGTCGCTGCGCGCTGCCTTCGCCCCGTGCCCCGCTCCGCCGCCGCCTCGC
GCCGCCCGCCCCGGCTCTGACTGACCGCGTTACTCCCACAGGTGAGCGGGCGGGACGGCCCTTCTCCTCC
GGGCTGTAATTAGCGCTTGGTTTAATGACGGCTTGTTTCTTTTCTGTGGCTGCGTGAAAGCCTTGAGGGG
CTCCGGGAGGGCCCTTTGTGCGGGGGGAGCGGCTCGGGGGGTGCGTGCGTGTGTGTGTGCGTGGGGAGCG
CCGCGTGCGGCTCCGCGCTGCCCGGCGGCTGTGAGCGCTGCGGGCGCGGCGCGGGGCTTTGTGCGCTCCG
CAGTGTGCGCGAGGGGAGCGCGGCCGGGGGCGGTGCCCCGCGGTGCGGGGGGGGCTGCGAGGGGAACAAA
GGCTGCGTGCGGGGTGTGTGCGTGGGGGGGTGAGCAGGGGGTGTGGGCGCGTCGGTCGGGCTGCAACCCC
CCCTGCACCCCCCTCCCCGAGTTGCTGAGCACGGCCCGGCTTCGGGTGCGGGGCTCCGTACGGGGCGTGG
CGCGGGGCTCGCCGTGCCGGGCGGGGGGTGGCGGCAGGTGGGGGTGCCGGGCGGGGCGGGGCCGCCTCGG
GCCGGGGAGGGCTCGGGGGAGGGGCGCGGCGGCCCCCGGAGCGCCGGCGGCTGTCGAGGCGCGGCGAGCC
GCAGCCATTGCCTTTTATGGTAATCGTGCGAGAGGGCGCAGGGACTTCCTTTGTCCCAAATCTGTGCGGA
GCCGAAATCTGGGAGGCGCCGCCGCACCCCCTCTAGCGGGCGCGGGGCGAAGCGGTGCGGCGCCGGCAGG
AAGGAAATGGGCGGGGAGGGCCTTCGTGCGTCGCCGCGCCGCCGTCCCCTTCTCCCTCTCCAGCCTCGGG
GCTGTCCGCGGGGGGACGGCTGCCTTCGGGGGGGACGGGGCAGGGCGGGGTTCGGCTTCTGGCGTGTGAC
CGGCGGCTCTAGAGCCTCTGCTAACCATGTTCATGCCTTCTTCTTTTTCCTACAGCTCCTGGGCAACGTG
CTGGTTATTGTGCTGTCTCATCATTTTGGCAAAGAATTCTGCAGTCGACGGTACCGCGGGCCCGGGATCC
ACCGGTCGCCACCATGAGCTCAGAGACTGGCCCAGTGGCTGTGGACCCCACATTGAGACGGCGGATCGAG
CCCCATGAGTTTGAGGTATTCTTCGATCCGAGAGAGCTCCGCAAGGAGACCTGCCTGCTTTACGAAATTA
ATTGGGGGGGCCGGCACTCCATTTGGCGACATACATCACAGAACACTAACAAGCACGTCCAAGTCAACTT
CATCGAGAAGTTCACGACAGAAAGATATTTCTGTCCGAACACAAGGTGCAGCATTACCTGGTTTCTCAGC
TGGAGCCCATGCGGCGAATGTAGTAGGGCCATCACTGAATTCCTGTCAAGGTATCCCCACGTCACTCTGT
TTATTTACATCGCAAGGCTGTACCACCACGCTGACCCCCGCAATCGACAAGGCCTGCGGGATTTGATCTC
TTCAGGTGTGACTATCCAAATTATGACTGAGCAGGAGTCAGGATACTGCTGGAGAAACTTTGTGAATTAT
AGCCCGAGTAATGAAGCCCACTGGCCTAGGTATCCCCATCTGTGGGTACGACTGTACGTTCTTGAACTGT
ACTGCATCATACTGGGCCTGCCTCCTTGTCTCAACATTCTGAGAAGGAAGCAGCCACAGCTGACATTCTT
TACCATCGCTCTTCAGTCTTGTCATTACCAGCGACTGCCCCCACACATTCTCTGGGCCACCGGGTTGAAA
AGCGGCAGCGAGACTCCCGGGACCTCAGAGTCCGCCACACCCGAAAGTGATAAAAAGTATTCTATTGGTT
TAGCCATCGGCACTAATTCCGTTGGATGGGCTGTCATAACCGATGAATACAAAGTACCTTCAAAGAAATT
TAAGGTGTTGGGGAACACAGACCGTCATTCGATTAAAAAGAATCTTATCGGTGCCCTCCTATTCGATAGT
GGCGAAACGGCAGAGGCGACTCGCCTGAAACGAACCGCTCGGAGAAGGTATACACGTCGCAAGAACCGAA
TATGTTACTTACAAGAAATTTTTAGCAATGAGATGGCCAAAGTTGACGATTCTTTCTTTCACCGTTTGGA
AGAGTCCTTCCTTGTCGAAGAGGACAAGAAACATGAACGGCACCCCATCTTTGGAAACATAGTAGATGAG
GTGGCATATCATGAAAAGTACCCAACGATTTATCACCTCAGAAAAAAGCTAGTTGACTCAACTGATAAAG
CGGACCTGAGGTTAATCTACTTGGCTCTTGCCCATATGATAAAGTTCCGTGGGCACTTTCTCATTGAGGG
TGATCTAAATCCGGACAACTCGGATGTCGACAAACTGTTCATCCAGTTAGTACAAACCTATAATCAGTTG
TTTGAAGAGAACCCTATAAATGCAAGTGGCGTGGATGCGAAGGCTATTCTTAGCGCCCGCCTCTCTAAAT
CCCGACGGCTAGAAAACCTGATCGCACAATTACCCGGAGAGAAGAAAAATGGGTTGTTCGGTAACCTTAT
AGCGCTCTCACTAGGCCTGACACCAAATTTTAAGTCGAACTTCGACTTAGCTGAAGATGCCAAATTGCAG
CTTAGTAAGGACACGTACGATGACGATCTCGACAATCTACTGGCACAAATTGGAGATCAGTATGCGGACT
TATTTTTGGCTGCCAAAAACCTTAGCGATGCAATCCTCCTATCTGACATACTGAGAGTTAATACTGAGAT
TACCAAGGCGCCGTTATCCGCTTCAATGATCAAAAGGTACGATGAACATCACCAAGACTTGACACTTCTC
AAGGCCCTAGTCCGTCAGCAACTGCCTGAGAAATATAAGGAAATATTCTTTGATCAGTCGAAAAACGGGT
ACGCAGGTTATATTGACGGCGGAGCGAGTCAAGAGGAATTCTACAAGTTTATCAAACCCATATTAGAGAA
GATGGATGGGACGGAAGAGTTGCTTGTAAAACTCAATCGCGAAGATCTACTGCGAAAGCAGCGGACTTTC
GACAACGGTAGCATTCCACATCAAATCCACTTAGGCGAATTGCATGCTATACTTAGAAGGCAGGAGGATT
TTTATCCGTTCCTCAAAGACAATCGTGAAAAGATTGAGAAAATCCTAACCTTTCGCATACCTTACTATGT
GGGACCCCTGGCCCGAGGGAACTCTCGGTTCGCATGGATGACAAGAAAGTCCGAAGAAACGATTACTCCA
TGGAATTTTGAGGAAGTTGTCGATAAAGGTGCGTCAGCTCAATCGTTCATCGAGAGGATGACCAACTTTG
ACAAGAATTTACCGAACGAAAAAGTATTGCCTAAGCACAGTTTACTTTACGAGTATTTCACAGTGTACAA
TGAACTCACGAAAGTTAAGTATGTCACTGAGGGCATGCGTAAACCCGCCTTTCTAAGCGGAGAACAGAAG
AAAGCAATAGTAGATCTGTTATTCAAGACCAACCGCAAAGTGACAGTTAAGCAATTGAAAGAGGACTACT
TTAAGAAAATTGAATGCTTCGATTCTGTCGAGATCTCCGGGGTAGAAGATCGATTTAATGCGTCACTTGG
TACGTATCATGACCTCCTAAAGATAATTAAAGATAAGGACTTCCTGGATAACGAAGAGAATGAAGATATC
TTAGAAGATATAGTGTTGACTCTTACCCTCTTTGAAGATCGGGAAATGATTGAGGAAAGACTAAAAACAT
ACGCTCACCTGTTCGACGATAAGGTTATGAAACAGTTAAAGAGGCGTCGCTATACGGGCTGGGGACGATT
GTCGCGGAAACTTATCAACGGGATAAGAGACAAGCAAAGTGGTAAAACTATTCTCGATTTTCTAAAGAGC
GACGGCTTCGCCAATAGGAACTTTATGCAGCTGATCCATGATGACTCTTTAACCTTCAAAGAGGATATAC
AAAAGGCACAGGTTTCCGGACAAGGGGACTCATTGCACGAACATATTGCGAATCTTGCTGGTTCGCCAGC
CATCAAAAAGGGCATACTCCAGACAGTCAAAGTAGTGGATGAGCTAGTTAAGGTCATGGGACGTCACAAA
CCGGAAAACATTGTAATCGAGATGGCACGCGAAAATCAAACGACTCAGAAGGGGCAAAAAAACAGTCGAG
AGCGGATGAAGAGAATAGAAGAGGGTATTAAAGAACTGGGCAGCCAGATCTTAAAGGAGCATCCTGTGGA
AAATACCCAATTGCAGAACGAGAAACTTTACCTCTATTACCTACAAAATGGAAGGGACATGTATGTTGAT
CAGGAACTGGACATAAACCGTTTATCTGATTACGACGTCGATCACATTGTACCCCAATCCTTTTTGAAGG
ACGATTCAATCGACAATAAAGTGCTTACACGCTCGGATAAGAACCGAGGGAAAAGTGACAATGTTCCAAG
CGAGGAAGTCGTAAAGAAAATGAAGAACTATTGGCGGCAGCTCCTAAATGCGAAACTGATAACGCAAAGA
AAGTTCGATAACTTAACTAAAGCTGAGAGGGGTGGCTTGTCTGAACTTGACAAGGCCGGATTTATTAAAC
GTCAGCTCGTGGAAACCCGCCAAATCACAAAGCATGTTGCACAGATACTAGATTCCCGAATGAATACGAA
ATACGACGAGAACGATAAGCTGATTCGGGAAGTCAAAGTAATCACTTTAAAGTCAAAATTGGTGTCGGAC
TTCAGAAAGGATTTTCAATTCTATAAAGTTAGGGAGATAAATAACTACCACCATGCGCACGACGCTTATC
TTAATGCCGTCGTAGGGACCGCACTCATTAAGAAATACCCGAAGCTAGAAAGTGAGTTTGTGTATGGTGA
TTACAAAGTTTATGACGTCCGTAAGATGATCGCGAAAAGCGAACAGGAGATAGGCAAGGCTACAGCCAAA
TACTTCTTTTATTCTAACATTATGAATTTCTTTAAGACGGAAATCACTCTGGCAAACGGAGAGATACGCA
AACGACCTTTAATTGAAACCAATGGGGAGACAGGTGAAATCGTATGGGATAAGGGCCGGGACTTCGCGAC
GGTGAGAAAAGTTTTGTCCATGCCCCAAGTCAACATAGTAAAGAAAACTGAGGTGCAGACCGGAGGGTTT
TCAAAGGAATCGATTCTTCCAAAAAGGAATAGTGATAAGCTCATCGCTCGTAAAAAGGACTGGGACCCGA
AAAAGTACGGTGGCTTCGATAGCCCTACAGTTGCCTATTCTGTCCTAGTAGTGGCAAAAGTTGAGAAGGG
AAAATCCAAGAAACTGAAGTCAGTCAAAGAATTATTGGGGATAACGATTATGGAGCGCTCGTCTTTTGAA
AAGAACCCCATCGACTTCCTTGAGGCGAAAGGTTACAAGGAAGTAAAAAAGGATCTCATAATTAAACTAC
CAAAGTATAGTCTGTTTGAGTTAGAAAATGGCCGAAAACGGATGTTGGCTAGCGCCGGAGAGCTTCAAAA
GGGGAACGAACTCGCACTACCGTCTAAATACGTGAATTTCCTGTATTTAGCGTCCCATTACGAGAAGTTG
AAAGGTTCACCTGAAGATAACGAACAGAAGCAACTTTTTGTTGAGCAGCACAAACATTATCTCGACGAAA
TCATAGAGCAAATTTCGGAATTCAGTAAGAGAGTCATCCTAGCTGATGCCAATCTGGACAAAGTATTAAG
CGCATACAACAAGCACAGGGATAAACCCATACGTGAGCAGGCGGAAAATATTATCCATTTGTTTACTCTT
ACCAACCTCGGCGCTCCAGCCGCATTCAAGTATTTTGACACAACGATAGATCGCAAACGATACACTTCTA
CCAAGGAGGTGCTAGACGCGACACTGATTCACCAATCCATCACGGGATTATATGAAACTCGGATAGATTT
GTCACAGCTTGGGGGTGACTCTGGTGGTTCTACTAATCTGTCAGATATTATTGAAAAGGAGACCGGTAAG
CAACTGGTTATCCAGGAATCCATCCTCATGCTCCCAGAGGAGGTGGAAGAAGTCATTGGGAACAAGCCGG
AAAGCGATATACTCGTGCACACCGCCTACGACGAGAGCACCGACGAGAATGTCATGCTTCTGACTAGCGA
CGCCCCTGAATACAAGCCTTGGGCTCTGGTCATACAGGATAGCAACGGTGAGAACAAGATTAAGATGCTC
TCTGGTGGTTCTCCCAAGAAGAAGAGGAAAGTCGGAGGCGGTGGAAGCGGCGCAACAAACTTCTCTCTGC
TGAAACAAGCCGGAGATGTCGAAGAGAATCCTGGACCGATGGTGAGCAAGGGCGAGGAGCTGTTCACCGG
GGTGGTGCCCATCCTGGTCGAGCTGGACGGCGACGTAAACGGCCACAAGTTCAGCGTGTCCGGCGAGGGC
GAGGGCGATGCCACCTACGGCAAGCTGACCCTGAAGTTCATCTGCACCACCGGCAAGCTGCCCGTGCCCT
GGCCCACCCTCGTGACCACCCTGACCTACGGCGTGCAGTGCTTCAGCCGCTACCCCGACCACATGAAGCA
GCACGACTTCTTCAAGTCCGCCATGCCCGAAGGCTACGTCCAGGAGCGCACCATCTTCTTCAAGGACGAC
GGCAACTACAAGACCCGCGCCGAGGTGAAGTTCGAGGGCGACACCCTGGTGAACCGCATCGAGCTGAAGG
GCATCGACTTCAAGGAGGACGGCAACATCCTGGGGCACAAGCTGGAGTACAACTACAACAGCCACAACGT
CTATATCATGGCCGACAAGCAGAAGAACGGCATCAAGGTGAACTTCAAGATCCGCCACAACATCGAGGAC
GGCAGCGTGCAGCTCGCCGACCACTACCAGCAGAACACCCCCATCGGCGACGGCCCCGTGCTGCTGCCCG
ACAACCACTACCTGAGCACCCAGTCCGCCCTGAGCAAAGACCCCAACGAGAAGCGCGATCACATGGTCCT
GCTGGAGTTCGTGACCGCCGCCGGGATCACTCTCGGCATGGACGAGCTGTACAAGTGA
Features (pLannotate 1.2.2; 22 found; start..end, strand, type, name):
     10..81      +  CDS            HBB (fragment): HBB_PONPY - Experimental evidence at transcript level: Swiss-Prot protein existence level 2. Involved in oxygen transport from the lung to the various peripheral tissues. From Pongo pygmaeus (Bornean orangutan).
    152..207     +  polyA_signal   β-globin poly(A) signal: rabbit β-globin polyadenylation signal (Gil and Proudfoot, 1987)
    590..612     -  protein_bind   lac operator (fragment): The lac repressor binds to the lac operator to inhibit transcription in E. coli. This inhibition can be relieved by adding lactose or isopropyl-β-D-thiogalactopyranoside (IPTG). lac repressor encoded by lacI
    616..646     -  promoter       lac promoter: promoter for the E. coli lac operon
    661..682     -  protein_bind   CAP binding site: CAP binding activates transcription in the presence of cAMP. E. coli catabolite activator protein
    695..734     -  CDS            lacI (fragment): lac repressor; lacI; The lac repressor binds to the lac operator to inhibit transcription in E. coli. This inhibition can be relieved by adding lactose or isopropyl-β-D-thiogalactopyranoside (IPTG).
    741..763     +  promoter       SV40 promoter (fragment): SV40 enhancer and early promoter
    787..922     +  rep_origin     SV40 ori: SV40 origin of replication
    942..1076    +  polyA_signal   SV40 poly(A) signal: SV40 polyadenylation signal
   1078..1132    -  CDS            lacI (fragment): lac repressor; lacI; The lac repressor binds to the lac operator to inhibit transcription in E. coli. This inhibition can be relieved by adding lactose or isopropyl-β-D-thiogalactopyranoside (IPTG).
   1315..1903    -  rep_origin     ori: high-copy-number ColE1/pMB1/pBR322/pUC origin of replication
   2074..2934    -  CDS            AmpR: β-lactamase; bla; confers resistance to ampicillin, carbenicillin, and related antibiotics
   2935..3039    -  promoter       AmpR promoter: bla
   3070..3449    +  enhancer       CMV enhancer: human cytomegalovirus immediate early enhancer
   3451..3728    +  promoter       chicken β-actin promoter: No description available
   3729..4745    +  intron         chimeric intron: chimera between introns from chicken β-actin and rabbit β-globin
   4794..4830    +  misc_feature   MCS (fragment): multiple cloning site
   4844..5530    +  CDS            Apobec1: ABEC1_RAT - Experimental evidence at protein level: Swiss-Prot protein existence level 1. Catalytic component of the apolipoprotein B mRNA editing enzyme complex which is responsible for the postranscriptional editing of a CAA codon for Gln to a UAA codon for stop in the APOB mRNA. May also play a role in the epigenetic regulation of gene expression by participating in DNA demethylation. From Rattus norvegicus (Rat).
   5531..5578    +  CDS            ABE(7.10) (fragment): adenine base editor comprising wild-type E. coli TadA fused to the evolved TadA*(7.10) mutant (Gaudelli et al., 2017)
   5579..9679    +  CDS            Cas9 VQR: Streptococcus pyogenes Cas9 endonuclease with the D1135V/R1335Q/T1337R mutations has an altered recognition specificity for the protospacer adjacent motif (PAM) (Kleinstiver et al., 2015)
   9692..9940    +  CDS            UGI: UNGI_BPPB2 - Experimental evidence at protein level: Swiss-Prot protein existence level 1. This protein binds specifically and reversibly to the host uracil-DNA glycosylase, preventing removal of uracil residues from PBS2 DNA by the host uracil-excision repair system. From Bacillus phage PBS2 (Bacteriophage PBS2).
  10049..10765   +  CDS            EGFP: EGFP is a basic (constitutively fluorescent) green fluorescent protein published in 1996, derived from Aequorea victoria. It is reported to be a rapidly-maturing weak dimer with moderate acid sensitivity.
