[The description below was written by a language model from this plasmid's Addgene catalogue record, the feature table of its GenBank file and pLannotate feature annotations shown in this document.]
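Description:
BE3(E63Q)-P2A-EGFP (pRZ189) is a 10.8 kb mammalian expression plasmid built on a CAG-promoter backbone derived from pSQT817. It is maintained in E. coli through a high-copy ColE1/pUC-type origin and selected with ampicillin via the bla gene. The backbone also carries remnants of a lac promoter/operator region and an SV40 early promoter/origin segment followed by an SV40 polyadenylation signal. No mammalian selection marker is annotated, so the plasmid appears suited to transient transfection.

The payload is a single open reading frame of about 5.9 kb. It is driven by the composite CAG promoter (CMV enhancer, chicken β-actin promoter and a chimeric β-actin/β-globin intron) and terminated by the rabbit β-globin poly(A) signal. It encodes rat APOBEC1 cytidine deaminase carrying the E63Q substitution, joined through an XTEN linker to the D10A nickase form of Streptococcus pyogenes Cas9, then a phage-derived uracil-DNA glycosylase inhibitor (UGI) and an SV40 nuclear localization signal. A P2A ribosome-skipping peptide separates this fusion from EGFP, so transfected cells make the editor and a free green fluorescent reporter from one transcript and can be identified or sorted by fluorescence. Automated annotation labels the short linker as an ABE fragment and the Cas9 as a VQR variant. These look like similarity-based matches, since the catalogue entry records only D10A in Cas9.

The record describes the E63Q change as catalytically impairing the deaminase, making this an impaired version of the BE3 cytosine base editor. Given the associated study of transcriptome-wide off-target RNA editing by DNA base editors, it most plausibly serves as a negative control that separates deaminase-dependent editing from the effects of expressing the protein. No guide RNA cassette is annotated, so a guide would have to be supplied separately.
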