Addgene plasmid #123613: BE3(E63Q)-P2A-EGFP (pRZ189)
Purpose: CAG promoter expression plasmid for rAPOBEC1(E63Q)-XTEN-hSpCas9n(D10A)-UGI-NLS(SV40)-P2A-EGFP (catalytically impaired BE3 mutant).
Depositing lab: Keith Joung. Depositing organization: Massachusetts General Hospital. Publication: Transcriptome-wide off-target RNA editing induced by CRISPR-guided DNA base editors. Grunewald J, Zhou R, Garcia SP, Iyer S, Lareau CA, Aryee MJ, Joung JK. Nature. 2019 Apr 17. pii: 10.1038/s41586-019-1161-z. doi: 10.1038/s41586-019-1161-z. PubMed 30995674.
Backbone
  Vector backbone: CAG
  Backbone manufacturer: pSQT817 (Addgene #53373)
  Backbone size w/o insert (bp): 4843
  Total vector size (bp): 10768
  Vector type: Mammalian Expression
Growth in bacteria
  Bacterial resistance: Ampicillin, 100 μg/mL
  Growth temperature: 37°C
  Growth strain: DH5alpha
  Copy number: High Copy
Gene/Insert
  Gene/Insert name: BE3(E63Q)-P2A-EGFP (alt name: rAPOBEC1(E63Q)-XTEN-hSpCas9n(D10A)-UGI-NLS(SV40)-P2A-EGFP)
  Species: R. norvegicus (rat), Synthetic; Streptococcus pyogenes, Bacillus subtilis bacteriophage PBS1
  Insert size (bp): 5925
  Mutation: E63Q in rAPOBEC1, D10A in SpCas9
  Promoter: CAG
  Cloning method: Gibson Cloning
  Sequencing primers: 5′ CTCTGCTAACCATGTTCATGCC; 3′ CAGAGGGAAAAAGATCTCAGTGG
Resource information
  A portion of this plasmid was derived from a plasmid made by: Liu Lab (BE3, Addgene #73021) and Benjamin Kleinstiver (BPK4335)
Terms and licenses: Academic/Nonprofit Terms; Industry Terms: Not Available to Industry
How to cite: BE3(E63Q)-P2A-EGFP (pRZ189) was a gift from Keith Joung (Addgene plasmid # 123613 ; http://n2t.net/addgene:123613 ; RRID:Addgene_123613)
